Addgene plasmid #171153: pPPC034
Purpose: pGNW2 derivative with integration site at P. putida prophage2 for integration of J3(106)-BBa_J23111-sfGFP cassette
Depositing lab: Jesse Zalatan. Depositing organization: University of Washington. Publication: Portable bacterial CRISPR transcriptional activation enables metabolic engineering in Pseudomonas putida. Kiattisewee C, Dong C, Fontana J, Sugianto W, Peralta-Yahya P, Carothers JM, Zalatan JG. Metab Eng. 2021 Apr 27. pii: S1096-7176(21)00063-X. doi: 10.1016/j.ymben.2021.04.002. PubMed 33930546.
Backbone
  Vector backbone: pGNW2-pp2
  Backbone manufacturer: Jesse Zalatan
  Backbone size w/o insert (bp): 6102
  Total vector size (bp): 7210
  Modifications to backbone: Insert homologous region pp2 into pGNW2 plasmid
  Vector type: Bacterial Expression
Growth in bacteria
  Bacterial resistance: Kanamycin, 50 μg/mL
  Growth temperature: 37°C
  Growth strain: EC1000 pir+
  Copy number: Low Copy
Gene/Insert
  Gene/Insert name: J3(106)- BBa_J23111-sfGFP
  Species: Synthetic
  Insert size (bp): 1108
  Promoter: J3(106)-BBa_J23111
  Cloning method: Gibson Cloning
  Sequencing primers: 5′ caccgtcccaccgtacacac; 3′ gagttttaatgccacccggc
Terms and licenses: Academic/Nonprofit Terms; Industry Terms: Not Available to Industry
Depositor comments: Alternative names: pCK306, pGNW2-pp2_J3(106)-BBa_J23111-sfGFP Single cross-over into P. putida. Then, kanamycin resistant marker can be flipped out by pCK255
How to cite: pPPC034 was a gift from Jesse Zalatan (Addgene plasmid # 171153 ; http://n2t.net/addgene:171153 ; RRID:Addgene_171153)
