[The description below was written by a language model from this plasmid's Addgene catalogue record and pLannotate feature annotations shown in this document.]
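Description:
pPPC034 (also listed as pCK306 or pGNW2-pp2_J3(106)-BBa_J23111-sfGFP) is a 7.2 kb suicide integration vector built on pGNW2-pp2, a pGNW2 derivative into which a homology region for the Pseudomonas putida prophage 2 locus was inserted. It replicates from the R6K γ origin, which requires the pi initiator protein. It is therefore maintained at low copy only in pir+ E. coli hosts and cannot replicate in P. putida. Selection is by kanamycin through the neo (nptII) gene. An incP oriT with traJ and a traI fragment is also annotated, which would permit conjugative mobilisation. Short ble, tnpA, lacI and lacZα fragments, together with the lac promoter/operator and a partial pUC polylinker, appear to be backbone remnants.

The payload is a synthetic 1.1 kb reporter cassette inserted by Gibson assembly. It consists of superfolder GFP under the J3(106)-BBa_J23111 promoter, followed by the rrnB T1 and T7Te terminators. The annotation tool labels the promoter as a J23119-like fragment, which is consistent with it belonging to the same Anderson promoter family. The unannotated stretches flanking the cassette presumably hold the pp2 homology sequence, although the feature table does not mark it. A second GFP-type coding sequence, also called as superfolder GFP, lies in reverse orientation with a lambda t0 terminator in the backbone. The record does not explain its role.

According to the depositor, the plasmid integrates into the P. putida chromosome by a single crossover, and the kanamycin marker can then be removed using a helper plasmid, pCK255. The associated work concerns CRISPR transcriptional activation in P. putida, so the integrated cassette likely serves as a chromosomal fluorescent reporter for that system.
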