Features (pLannotate 1.2.2; 21 found; start..end, strand, type, name):
    209..361     +  CDS            ble (fragment): BLE_KLEPN - Experimental evidence at protein level: Swiss-Prot protein existence level 1. Binding protein with a strong affinity to the bleomycin family of antibiotics. Binds to CL990; an antimitotic-antibiotic compound. From Klebsiella pneumoniae.
    361..450     +  CDS            lacI (fragment): lac repressor; lacI; The lac repressor binds to the lac operator to inhibit transcription in E. coli. This inhibition can be relieved by adding lactose or isopropyl-β-D-thiogalactopyranoside (IPTG).
    463..484     +  protein_bind   CAP binding site: CAP binding activates transcription in the presence of cAMP. E. coli catabolite activator protein
    499..529     +  promoter       lac promoter: promoter for the E. coli lac operon
    537..553     +  protein_bind   lac operator: The lac repressor binds to the lac operator to inhibit transcription in E. coli. This inhibition can be relieved by adding lactose or isopropyl-β-D-thiogalactopyranoside (IPTG). lac repressor encoded by lacI
    611..640     -  misc_feature   MCS (fragment): pUC18/19 multiple cloning site
   1816..1842    +  promoter       J23119(SpeI) promoter (fragment): bacterial promoter (Registry of Standard Biological Parts BBa J23119) modified to end with an SpeI site
   1878..2591    +  CDS            Superfolder GFP: Superfolder GFP is a basic (constitutively fluorescent) green fluorescent protein published in 2005, derived from Aequorea victoria. It is reported to be a very rapidly-maturing weak dimer.
   2627..2698    +  terminator     rrnB T1 terminator: transcription terminator T1 from the E. coli rrnB gene
   2714..2741    +  terminator     T7Te terminator: phage T7 early transcription terminator
   3780..3933    +  CDS            lacZα (fragment): LacZα fragment of β-galactosidase; lacZ fragment
   3936..4103    +  CDS            ble (fragment): BLE_KLEPN - Experimental evidence at protein level: Swiss-Prot protein existence level 1. Binding protein with a strong affinity to the bleomycin family of antibiotics. Binds to CL990; an antimitotic-antibiotic compound. From Klebsiella pneumoniae.
   4089..4190    -  CDS            traI (fragment): TRAI6_ECOLX - Experimental evidence at protein level: Swiss-Prot protein existence level 1. The initiation process of transfer DNA synthesis requires the interaction of at least three plasmid-specific components (TraH, I, and J) at the transfer origin resulting in the assembly of a specialised nucleoprotein complex - the relaxosome. Site- and strand-specific cleavage at the transfer origin is dependent on TraI and TraJ. From Escherichia coli.
   4228..4599    -  CDS            traJ: oriT-recognizing protein; traJ
   4632..4741    -  oriT           oriT: incP origin of transfer
   4901..5289    +  rep_origin     R6K γ ori: γ replication origin from E. coli plasmid R6K; requires the R6K initiator protein pi for replication
   5298..5456    +  CDS            tnpA (fragment): TN5P_ECOLX - Also known as tnp. Experimental evidence at protein level: Swiss-Prot protein existence level 1. Mediates transposition of transposon Tn5 by a 'cut and paste' mechanism. First, the monomeric transposase binds the 19 bp inverted DNA repeats flanking the transposon. Then, dimerization of the DNA- bound transposase creates a synaptic DNA complex. After nicking of the first DNA strand, excision of the transposon proceeds through a series of intermediates. The transposase then mediates the insertion of the transposon at a new site by strand transfer. The activity of the wild- type tran
   5514..5608    -  terminator     lambda t0 terminator: transcription terminator from phage lambda
   5625..6338    -  CDS            Superfolder GFP: Superfolder GFP is a basic (constitutively fluorescent) green fluorescent protein published in 2005, derived from Aequorea victoria. It is reported to be a very rapidly-maturing weak dimer.
   6423..6572    +  CDS            tnpA (fragment): TN5P_ECOLX - Also known as tnp. Experimental evidence at protein level: Swiss-Prot protein existence level 1. Mediates transposition of transposon Tn5 by a 'cut and paste' mechanism. First, the monomeric transposase binds the 19 bp inverted DNA repeats flanking the transposon. Then, dimerization of the DNA- bound transposase creates a synaptic DNA complex. After nicking of the first DNA strand, excision of the transposon proceeds through a series of intermediates. The transposase then mediates the insertion of the transposon at a new site by strand transfer. The activity of the wild- type tran
   6604..185     +  CDS            neo (across the origin): KKA2_KLEPN - Also known as kan, nptII. Experimental evidence at protein level: Swiss-Prot protein existence level 1. Resistance to kanamycin, neomycin, paromomycin, ribostamycin, butirosin and gentamicin B. From Klebsiella pneumoniae.
>Addgene plasmid #171153 | pPPC034 | addgene full sequence | sequence record 349411 | Addgene NGS Result
TTTCTGGATTCATCGACTGTGGCCGGCTGGGTGTGGCGGACCGCTATCAGGACATAGCGTTGGCTACCCG
TGATATTGCTGAAGAGCTTGGCGGCGAATGGGCTGACCGCTTCCTCGTGCTTTACGGTATCGCCGCTCCC
GATTCGCAGCGCATCGCCTTCTATCGCCTTCTTGACGAGTTCTTCTGAGCGGGACTCTGGGGTTCGAAAT
GACCGACCAAGCGACGCCCAACCTGCCATCACGAGATTTCGATTCCACCGCCGCCTTCTATGAAAGGTTG
GGCTTCGGAATCGTTTTCCGGGACGCCGGCTGGATGATCCTCCAGCGCGGGGATCTCATGCTGGAGTTCT
TCGCCCACCCCCCAATACGCAAACCGCCTCTCCCCGCGCGTTGGCCGATTCATTAATGCAGCTGGCACGA
CAGGTTTCCCGACTGGAAAGCGGGCAGTGAGCGCAACGCAATTAATGTGAGTTAGCTCACTCATTAGGCA
CCCCAGGCTTTACACTTTATGCTTCCGGCTCGTATGTTGTGTGGAATTGTGAGCGGATAACAATTTCACA
CAGGAAACAGCTATGACCATGATTACGCCGGATTACCCTGTTATCCCTAGAAGCTTGCATGCCTGCAGGT
CGACTCTAGACCAGGATGAATACCTTAAGGACGCCACCGGTAACCGGCGTTATTGGCCGGTCGCTTGCGT
CAAGGTGGACCTTGAAGCATTGCGTCGCGCTCGTGACCAGCTGTGGGCTGAGGCCATGTTCTGCTACCAG
GCCGGTGATATCTGGTGGGTGACCCGTGAGGAGGAAGAACTGTTCACTGCAGAGCAGGAAGAGCGCTTCG
TGGTAGATGAATGGGAGGGGCCGATCCTGAAATGGTTGGAGGAATCCCAGGCCGGCGAGACGGTCACCGG
AAGCGAAGTGTTGGGGCAGGCATTGAACCTTGACCCTGGCCACTGGGGCAAGCCTGAGCAGATGCGGGTG
GGATCGATCATGCACCGCCTAGGTTGGCGGCGTCGCAGGCTGGCTGCGCTGCCGAAGAGCGGTAAGCGCC
CTTGGGCATATCAGAAGCCTGATGGTTGGGGGCGCAGCGCCTTGGAGCAGTCCACGCAGCCGAAGGAGGA
GTGCTTTTGATCAAACACATAGATGAGATGCTGAAACTGTGGGCTCAAGAGCTCCATGCGCCGGAGCCCT
GTCATTCGGCGGGCGGTGTTGGTAGCATGCTCGGCCTGTTGATCGAGTGCAAGGGTGACCTTGTGCGTGG
CACCCGAGGCAGCAAGGTGCTACTGGACGAGTCTGCGGACATCGAGATCATTGTGAATAAGCATCTGGCA
CCGGAGCTCTACCTGGTGGTTCGTGAGCACTACTGTAACGCCGACAGCGAGCTGTACCAAAAGTACCGGC
ACTGTGGGTGTAGCCGGGATACCTATTACAAGCGCTTACATGAGGCGCACGTCTGTATCGCAGGCTTGCT
CTTGGGGCGAGCGGCATGATTCGCCATCCACGGTCCTACCGTCCCGCTGCCGTCCTGCCGCGTTTGATGC
AGGTCAGCCTAGCTCAAGCCCGCGCAGGTCGCGGGCTGTCCCACCGTCCCACCGTACACACGAAGGCGCG
CACATAGGCGTGTGCAGCGCATCACGCGCATGCATAGCATTTGCGATCATTCACGCAGCGCTTATTCAGT
TGCTCACTGCGATGTCATAATCATCGCTACGAGCTGTGAAAGATGCATAAAGCTCGTACGACGCGTTCGC
TCGTCTCCTCACTTCTCCTGCGGTTACCAAAGGCGTCCTCGTCGTCTTGAAGTTGCGATTATAGATTGAC
GGCTAGCTCAGTCCTAGGTATAGTGCTAGCGAATTCATTAAAGAGGAGAAAGGTACCATGAGCAAAGGAG
AAGAACTTTTCACTGGAGTTGTCCCAATTCTTGTTGAATTAGATGGTGATGTTAATGGGCACAAATTTTC
TGTCCGTGGAGAGGGTGAAGGTGATGCTACAAACGGAAAACTCACCCTTAAATTTATTTGCACTACTGGA
AAACTACCTGTTCCGTGGCCAACACTTGTCACTACTCTGACCTATGGTGTTCAATGCTTTTCCCGTTATC
CGGATCACATGAAACGGCATGACTTTTTCAAGAGTGCCATGCCCGAAGGTTATGTACAGGAACGCACTAT
ATCTTTCAAAGATGACGGGACCTACAAGACGCGTGCTGAAGTCAAGTTTGAAGGTGATACCCTTGTTAAT
CGTATCGAGTTAAAGGGTATTGATTTTAAAGAAGATGGAAACATTCTTGGACACAAACTCGAGTACAACT
TTAACTCACACAATGTATACATCACGGCAGACAAACAAAAGAATGGAATCAAAGCTAACTTCAAAATTCG
CCACAACGTTGAAGATGGTTCCGTTCAACTAGCAGACCATTATCAACAAAATACTCCAATTGGCGATGGC
CCTGTCCTTTTACCAGACAACCATTACCTGTCGACACAATCTGTCCTTTCGAAAGATCCCAACGAAAAGC
GTGACCACATGGTCCTTCTTGAGTTTGTAACTGCTGCTGGGATTACACATGGCATGGATGAGCTCTACAA
ATAAGGATCCAAACTCGAGTAAGGATCTCCAGGCATCAAATAAAACGAAAGGCTCAGTCGAAAGACTGGG
CCTTTCGTTTTATCTGTTGTTTGTCGGTGAACGCTCTCTACTAGAGTCACACTGGCTCACCTTCGGGTGG
GCCTTTCTGCGTTTATAAGTACTAAGGTGTATTCCCCCGGCATTCAACAGACATTCCCCGGACGTTTACC
ACTTATTGCCGGGTGGCATTAAAACTCGCTTGCTGCCACCGGAATCGACCTGTAAAAAGTACCCATCTTC
GAGACGTGCGGGCGCACAAAGCGGCCCGCCAAACACTGAAAACCCCGGCCCTGGCGCCGGGGTTTTTGCC
TTTGGGGGATTCGATGAACAGCGAGCAGCAAGCGTTAGTTGAGATGCCAATCTGGTTGGTGATCTTCCTG
TCCCTGGTCGGCGGGGTGTCAGGCGAGATGTGGCGGGCCGACATGGCCGGCGTTAGCGGCTGGTTCATTT
TCCGCCAGGTGCTGCTGCGCTCCGGTGCCTGCGTCGTATGCGGACTGTCGACCATCATGCTGCTGTACTC
GGCGGGCATGTCGATGTGGTCGGCCAGTGCCATTGGTTGTCTCACTGCCACTGCCGGTGCGGATGTGGCC
ATAGGGTTGTACAAGCGTTGGGTCGCCAAGCGGCTGGGCGTCTGCGATGTCACGTCCCGTAGCGGCGAAC
CTGGACAGTGACCCGATCGCCAGCCTCGGTGGGGTCGGGGACCCTGGCGATATGGCCGGGTTACGGGGCA
GGAAACCCGCGGCTCTTCGCTAGCGGACAGTTCGCCAGCTTACTGAAATTCAACCTGTTGAAATTGAAAG
GTTGTTGGTTGAAATACCATTGAAATGGAGGGCTCATGACGGATTCGAACTTCTTGTCAAAGAGCGCCTT
CGCTGCTCGCATAGGGAGATCACCCAGCTACATCACCTGGTTGAAAGACAACGGCCGCCTGGTGCTTTCA
CCCGATGGAAAATTGGTGGATGTGCTGGCCACCGAGGCCAAGATTCAGGAGACAGCTGATCCGGCCAAAG
CAGCCGTCGCGGCTCGGCATGAAGAAAACCGCATCGAGCGGGACGTCCGGGCCCACATCCAGCCTAGCGC
CGACACACCTGCGGTGCAGCCAGCGGATCACGCGCCGAGCGGAAATTCAGATTACCCTGTTATCCCTATA
CTGGCCGTCGTTTTACAACGTCGTGACTGGGAAAACCCTGGCGTTACCCAACTTAATCGCCTTGCAGCAC
ATCCCCCTTTCGCCAGCTGGCGTAATAGCGAAGAGGCCCGCACCGATCGCCCTTCCCAACAGTTGCGCAG
CCTGAATGGCGAATGGGGCTCGATCCCCTCGCGAGTTGGTTCAGCTGCTGCCTGAGGCTGGACGACCTCG
CGGAGTTCTACCGGCAGTGCAAATCCGTCGGCATCCAGGAAACCAGCAGCGGCTATCCGCGCATCCATGC
CCCCGAACTGCAGGAGTGGGGAGGCACGATGGCCGCTTTGGTCGGTCTTGCCTTGCTCGTCGGTGATGTA
CTTCACCAGCTCCGCGAAGTCGCTCTTCTTGATGGAGCGCATGGGGACGTGCTTGGCAATCACGCGCACC
CCCCGGCCGTTTTAGCGGCTAAAAAAGTCATGGCTCTGCCCTCGGGCGGACCACGCCCATCATGACCTTG
CCAAGCTCGTCCTGCTTCTCTTCGATCTTCGCCAGCAGGGCGAGGATCGTGGCATCACCGAACCGCGCCG
TGCGCGGGTCGTCGGTGAGCCAGAGTTTCAGCAGGCCGCCCAGGCGGCCCAGGTCGCCATTGATGCGGGC
CAGCTCGCGGACGTGCTCATAGTCCACGACGCCCGTGATTTTGTAGCCCTGGCCGACGGCCAGCAGGTAG
GCCGACAGGCTCATGCCGGCCGCCGCCGCCTTTTCCTCAATCGCTCTTCGTTCGTCTGGAAGGCAGTACA
CCTTGATAGGTGGGCTGCCCTTCCTGGTTGGCTTGGTTTCATCAGCCATCCGCTTGCCCTCATCTGTTAC
GCCGGCGGTAGCCGGCCAGCCTCGCAGAGCAGGATTCCCGTTGAGCACCGCCAGGTGCGAATAAGGGACA
GTGAAGAAGGAACACCCGCTCGCGGGTGGGCCTACTTCACCTATCCTGCCCGGCTGACGCCGTTGGATAC
ACCAAGGAAAGTCTACACGAACCCTTTGGCAAAATCCTGTATATCGTGCGAAAAAGGATGGATATACCGA
AAAAATCGCTATAATGACCCCGAAGCAGGGTTATGCAGCGGAAAACGGCCACGATGCGTCCGGCGTAGAG
GATCTGAAGATCAGCAGTTCAACCTGTTGATAGTACGTACTAAGCTCTCATGTTTCACGTACTAAGCTCT
CATGTTTAACGTACTAAGCTCTCATGTTTAACGAACTAAACCCTCATGGCTAACGTACTAAGCTCTCATG
GCTAACGTACTAAGCTCTCATGTTTCACGTACTAAGCTCTCATGTTTGAACAATAAAATTAATATAAATC
AGCAACTTAAATAGCCTCTAAGGTTTTAAGTTTTATAAGAAAAAAAAGAATATATAAGGCTTTTAAAGCT
TTTAAGGTTTAACGGTTGTGGACAACAAGCCAGGGATGTAACGCACTGAGAAGCCCTTAGAGCCTCTCAA
AGCAATTTTGAGTGACACAGGAACACTTAACGGCTGACATGGGAATTAGCTTCACGCTGCCGCAAGCACT
CAGGGCGCAAGGGCTGCTAAAGGAAGCGGAACACGTAGAAAGCCAGTCCGCAGAAACGGTGCTGACCCCG
GATGAATGTCAGCTACTGGGCTATCTGGACAAGGGAAAACGCAAGCGCAAAGAGAAAGCAGGTAGCTGTA
ACATCAGAGATTTTGAGACACAAATTTAAATCGTAATTATTGGGGACCCCTGGATTCTCACCAATAAAAA
ACGCCCGGCGGCAACCGAGCGTTCTGAACAAATCCAGATGGAGTTCTGAGGTCATTACTGGATCTATCAA
CAGGAGTCCAAGACTAGTCATTTATTTGTAGAGTTCATCCATGCCGTGCGTGATACCTGCGGCAGTAACG
AACTCCAGCAGCACCATGTGGTCGCGCTTTTCGTTCGGGTCTTTGGACAGTTTAGACTGGGTGGACAGGT
AGTGGTTATCCGGCAGCAGAACCGGACCATCACCGATCGGAGTGTTCTGCTGGTAGTGGTCCGCCAGCTG
TACGCTACCGTCTTCAACGTTATGGCGAATTTTGAAGTTAGCTTTGATACCGTTCTTCTGTTTGTCTGCG
GTGATGTAAACGTTATGGGAGTTGAAGTTATATTCCAGTTTGTGGCCCAGGATGTTGCCGTCCTCTTTGA
AATCAATGCCTTTCAGTTCAATACGGTTCACCAGAGTATCACCTTCAAATTTAACCTCTGCACGGGTTTT
GTAGGTGCCATCGTCTTTGAAAGAAATGGTGCGCTCCTGTACATAACCTTCCGGCATTGCAGATTTGAAG
AAATCATGCTGCTTCATGTGATCCGGGTAACGAGAAAAACACTGAACACCATAGGTCAGGGTAGTCACCA
GAGTCGGCCATGGAACCGGCAGTTTACCGGTAGTGCAGATGAATTTCAGGGTCAGTTTACCGTTGGTTGC
ATCACCTTCACCTTCACCACGAACAGAGAATTTGTGGCCGTTAACATCACCATCCAGTTCAACCAGGATC
GGAACAACACCGGTGAACAGTTCTTCACCTTTACGCATATGTTTTTCCTCCTAAACATGCGTCGCGGCCT
AGGTCGTGCAATTATACCTGGCCGCGAGAGCCTTGTCAATGGGCTTAATTAAATGGCGATAGCTAGACTG
GGCGGTTTTATGGACAGCAAGCGAACCGGAATTGCCAGCTGGGGCGCCCTCTGGTAAGGTTGGGAAGCCC
TGCAAAGTAAACTGGATGGCTTTCTTGCCGCCAAGGATCTGATGGCGCAGGGGATCAAGATCTGATCAAG
AGACAGGATGAGGATCGTTTCGCATGATTGAACAAGATGGATTGCACGCAGGTTCTCCGGCCGCTTGGGT
GGAGAGGCTATTCGGCTATGACTGGGCACAACAGACAATCGGCTGCTCTGATGCCGCCGTGTTCCGGCTG
TCAGCGCAGGGGCGCCCGGTTCTTTTTGTCAAGACCGACCTGTCCGGTGCCCTGAATGAACTGCAGGACG
AGGCAGCGCGGCTATCGTGGCTGGCCACGACGGGCGTTCCTTGCGCAGCTGTGCTCGACGTTGTCACTGA
AGCGGGAAGGGACTGGCTGCTATTGGGCGAAGTGCCGGGGCAGGATCTCCTGTCATCTCACCTTGCTCCT
GCCGAGAAAGTATCCATCATGGCTGATGCAATGCGGCGGCTGCATACGCTTGATCCGGCTACCTGCCCAT
TCGACCACCAAGCGAAACATCGCATCGAGCGAGCACGTACTCGGATGGAAGCCGGTCTTGTCGATCAGGA
TGATCTGGACGAAGAGCATCAGGGGCTCGCGCCAGCCGAACTGTTCGCCAGGCTCAAGGCGCGCATGCCC
GACGGCGAGGATCTCGTCGTGACCCATGGCGATGCCTGCTTGCCGAATATCATGGTGGAAAATGGCCGCT
